Addgene plasmid #51716: pFRT/FLAG/HA MOV10 K530A
Purpose: plasmid expresses FLAG/HA-tagged MOV10 K530A
Depositing lab: Markus Landthaler. Depositing organization: Max-Delbrueck-Centrum fuer Molekulare Medizin (MDC). Publication: MOV10 Is a 5' to 3' RNA helicase contributing to UPF1 mRNA target degradation by translocation along 3' UTRs. Gregersen LH, Schueler M, Munschauer M, Mastrobuoni G, Chen W, Kempa S, Dieterich C, Landthaler M. Mol Cell. 2014 May 22;54(4):573-85. doi: 10.1016/j.molcel.2014.03.017. Epub 2014 Apr 10. PubMed 24726324.
Backbone
  Vector backbone: pFRT/FLAG/HA-DEST
  Backbone size w/o insert (bp): 5299
  Vector type: Mammalian Expression
  Selectable markers: Hygromycin
Growth in bacteria
  Bacterial resistance: Ampicillin, 100 μg/mL
  Growth temperature: 37°C
  Growth strain: DH5alpha
  Copy number: High Copy
Gene/Insert
  Gene/Insert name: MOV10 K530A
  Species: H. sapiens (human)
  Insert size (bp): 3012
  Mutation: K530A
  GenBank ID: NP_001123551
  Entrez Gene: MOV10 (a.k.a. fSAP113, gb110)
  Tag / fusion protein: FLAG/HA (N terminal on insert)
  Cloning method: Gateway Cloning
  Sequencing primers: 5′ CMV; 3′ BGH
Terms and licenses: Academic/Nonprofit Terms; Industry Terms: Not Available to Industry
How to cite: pFRT/FLAG/HA MOV10 K530A was a gift from Markus Landthaler (Addgene plasmid # 51716 ; http://n2t.net/addgene:51716 ; RRID:Addgene_51716)
