[The description below was written by a language model from this plasmid's Addgene catalogue record and pLannotate feature annotations shown in this document.]
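Description:
pFRT/FLAG/HA MOV10 K530A is a mammalian expression plasmid made by Gateway recombination of a human MOV10 coding sequence into the pFRT/FLAG/HA-DEST destination backbone. It is maintained in E. coli through a high-copy ColE1/pUC-type origin and an ampicillin resistance gene (β-lactamase under its own promoter). A fragment of an f1 origin and lac promoter/operator remnants are also annotated in the backbone.

The expression cassette is driven by the CMV immediate-early enhancer and promoter, with a T7 promoter just downstream. An N-terminal FLAG/HA tag precedes the attB1 site; the feature table detects only the FLAG portion, while the HA epitope is stated in the catalogue entry. The roughly 3 kb MOV10 open reading frame follows, flanked by attB1 and attB2, and carries the K530A substitution. The associated publication characterises MOV10 as a 5' to 3' RNA helicase, but the record does not spell out the functional consequence of this mutation. A V5 tag sequence lies downstream of attB2 before the bovine growth hormone polyadenylation signal; the record does not list it as a fusion on the insert, so whether it is translated is not stated.

Downstream sits an FRT site directly ahead of a hygromycin resistance coding sequence and an SV40 poly(A) signal, with no complete promoter annotated upstream of it. In standard FLP-based systems, this arrangement allows FLP recombinase to integrate the plasmid at a genomic FRT site in a suitable host cell line, where hygromycin selection recovers stable, single-site integrants. The construct therefore serves to express epitope-tagged mutant MOV10 in human cells, for example for comparison with the wild-type protein or for tag-based purification.
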