Features (pLannotate 1.2.2; 24 found; start..end, strand, type, name):
     67..108     +  CDS            V5 tag: epitope tag from simian virus 5
    152..376     +  polyA_signal   bGH poly(A) signal: bovine growth hormone polyadenylation signal
    380..401     +  promoter       SV40 promoter (fragment): SV40 enhancer and early promoter
    422..655     +  rep_origin     f1 ori (fragment) (sequence partly withheld): f1 bacteriophage origin of replication; arrow indicates direction of (+) strand synthesis
    660..707     +  protein_bind   FRT: FLP-mediated recombination occurs in the 8-bp core sequence TCTAGAAA (Turan and Bode, 2011). FLP recombinase from the Saccharomyces cerevisiae 2μ plasmid
    715..1737    +  CDS            HygR: aminoglycoside phosphotransferase from E. coli; aph(4)-Ia; confers resistance to hygromycin
   1747..1872    +  CDS            ble (fragment): BLE_KLEPN - Experimental evidence at protein level: Swiss-Prot protein existence level 1. Binding protein with a strong affinity to the bleomycin family of antibiotics. Binds to CL990; an antimitotic-antibiotic compound. From Klebsiella pneumoniae.
   1867..1988    +  polyA_signal   SV40 poly(A) signal: SV40 polyadenylation signal
   2061..2077    -  protein_bind   lac operator: The lac repressor binds to the lac operator to inhibit transcription in E. coli. This inhibition can be relieved by adding lactose or isopropyl-β-D-thiogalactopyranoside (IPTG). lac repressor encoded by lacI
   2085..2115    -  promoter       lac promoter: promoter for the E. coli lac operon
   2130..2151    -  protein_bind   CAP binding site: CAP binding activates transcription in the presence of cAMP. E. coli catabolite activator protein
   2164..2256    -  CDS            lacI (fragment): lac repressor; lacI; The lac repressor binds to the lac operator to inhibit transcription in E. coli. This inhibition can be relieved by adding lactose or isopropyl-β-D-thiogalactopyranoside (IPTG).
   2439..3027    -  rep_origin     ori: high-copy-number ColE1/pMB1/pBR322/pUC origin of replication
   3198..4058    -  CDS            AmpR: β-lactamase; bla; confers resistance to ampicillin, carbenicillin, and related antibiotics
   4059..4163    -  promoter       AmpR promoter: bla
   4222..4274    -  misc_feature   bom (fragment): basis of mobility region from pBR322
   4429..4808    +  enhancer       CMV enhancer: human cytomegalovirus immediate early enhancer
   4809..5012    +  promoter       CMV promoter: human cytomegalovirus (CMV) immediate early promoter
   5008..5041    +  LTR            5' LTR (truncated) (fragment): truncated 5' long terminal repeat (LTR) from HIV-1
   5057..5075    +  promoter       T7 promoter: promoter for bacteriophage T7 RNA polymerase
   5152..5172    +  CDS            FLAG (fragment): FLAG® epitope tag, followed by an enterokinase cleavage site
   5215..5239    +  protein_bind   attB1: mutant version of attB; recombination site for the Gateway® BP reaction BP Clonase™
   5266..8274    +  CDS            MOV10: MOV10_HUMAN - Also known as KIAA1631. Experimental evidence at protein level: Swiss-Prot protein existence level 1. (Microbial infection) Required for RNA-directed transcription and replication of the human hepatitis delta virus (HDV). Interacts with small capped HDV RNAs derived from genomic hairpin structures that mark the initiation sites of RNA-dependent HDV RNA transcription. From Homo sapiens (Human).
   8301..14      -  protein_bind   attB2 (across the origin): mutant version of attB; recombination site for the Gateway® BP reaction BP Clonase™
>Addgene plasmid #51716 | pFRT/FLAG/HA MOV10 K530A | depositor full sequence | sequence record 79173 | pFRT/FLAG/HA MOV10 K530A sequence 8311 bps
TTGTACAAAGTGGTTGATATCCAGCACAGTGGCGGCCGCTCAAGTCTAGAGGGCCCGCGGTTCGAAGGTA
AGCCTATCCCTAACCCTCTCCTCGGTCTCGATTCTACGCTCGAGTCTAGAGGGCCCGTTTAAACCCGCTG
ATCAGCCTCGACTGTGCCTTCTAGTTGCCAGCCATCTGTTGTTTGCCCCTCCCCCGTGCCTTCCTTGACC
CTGGAAGGTGCCACTCCCACTGTCCTTTCCTAATAAAATGAGGAAATTGCATCGCATTGTCTGAGTAGGT
GTCATTCTATTCTGGGGGGTGGGGTGGGGCAGGACAGCAAGGGGGAGGATTGGGAAGACAATAGCAGGCA
TGCTGGGGATGCGGTGGGCTCTATGGCTTCTGAGGCGGAAAGAACCAGCTGGGGCTCTAGGGGGTATCCC
C
[124 nt withheld, positions 422-545]
C
[91 nt withheld, positions 547-637]
AGGGTGATGGTTCACGTACCTAGAAGTTCCTATTCCGAAGTTCCTATTCTCTAGAAAGTATAGGAACTTC
CTTGGCCAAAAAGCCTGAACTCACCGCGACGTCTGTCGAGAAGTTTCTGATCGAAAAGTTCGACAGCGTC
TCCGACCTGATGCAGCTCTCGGAGGGCGAAGAATCTCGTGCTTTCAGCTTCGATGTAGGAGGGCGTGGAT
ATGTCCTGCGGGTAAATAGCTGCGCCGATGGTTTCTACAAAGATCGTTATGTTTATCGGCACTTTGCATC
GGCCGCGCTCCCGATTCCGGAAGTGCTTGACATTGGGGAATTCAGCGAGAGCCTGACCTATTGCATCTCC
CGCCGTGCACAGGGTGTCACGTTGCAAGACCTGCCTGAAACCGAACTGCCCGCTGTTCTGCAGCCGGTCG
CGGAGGCCATGGATGCGATCGCTGCGGCCGATCTTAGCCAGACGAGCGGGTTCGGCCCATTCGGACCGCA
AGGAATCGGTCAATACACTACATGGCGTGATTTCATATGCGCGATTGCTGATCCCCATGTGTATCACTGG
CAAACTGTGATGGACGACACCGTCAGTGCGTCCGTCGCGCAGGCTCTCGATGAGCTGATGCTTTGGGCCG
AGGACTGCCCCGAAGTCCGGCACCTCGTGCACGCGGATTTCGGCTCCAACAATGTCCTGACGGACAATGG
CCGCATAACAGCGGTCATTGACTGGAGCGAGGCGATGTTCGGGGATTCCCAATACGAGGTCGCCAACATC
TTCTTCTGGAGGCCGTGGTTGGCTTGTATGGAGCAGCAGACGCGCTACTTCGAGCGGAGGCATCCGGAGC
TTGCAGGATCGCCGCGGCTCCGGGCGTATATGCTCCGCATTGGTCTTGACCAACTCTATCAGAGCTTGGT
TGACGGCAATTTCGATGATGCAGCTTGGGCGCAGGGTCGATGCGACGCAATCGTCCGATCCGGAGCCGGG
ACTGTCGGGCGTACACAAATCGCCCGCAGAAGCGCGGCCGTCTGGACCGATGGCTGTGTAGAAGTACTCG
CCGATAGTGGAAACCGACGCCCCAGCACTCGTCCGAGGGCAAAGGAATAGCACGTACTACGAGATTTCGA
TTCCACCGCCGCCTTCTATGAAAGGTTGGGCTTCGGAATCGTTTTCCGGGACGCCGGCTGGATGATCCTC
CAGCGCGGGGATCTCATGCTGGAGTTCTTCGCCCACCCCAACTTGTTTATTGCAGCTTATAATGGTTACA
AATAAAGCAATAGCATCACAAATTTCACAAATAAAGCATTTTTTTCACTGCATTCTAGTTGTGGTTTGTC
CAAACTCATCAATGTATCTTATCATGTCTGTATACCGTCGACCTCTAGCTAGAGCTTGGCGTAATCATGG
TCATAGCTGTTTCCTGTGTGAAATTGTTATCCGCTCACAATTCCACACAACATACGAGCCGGAAGCATAA
AGTGTAAAGCCTGGGGTGCCTAATGAGTGAGCTAACTCACATTAATTGCGTTGCGCTCACTGCCCGCTTT
CCAGTCGGGAAACCTGTCGTGCCAGCTGCATTAATGAATCGGCCAACGCGCGGGGAGAGGCGGTTTGCGT
ATTGGGCGCTCTTCCGCTTCCTCGCTCACTGACTCGCTGCGCTCGGTCGTTCGGCTGCGGCGAGCGGTAT
CAGCTCACTCAAAGGCGGTAATACGGTTATCCACAGAATCAGGGGATAACGCAGGAAAGAACATGTGAGC
AAAAGGCCAGCAAAAGGCCAGGAACCGTAAAAAGGCCGCGTTGCTGGCGTTTTTCCATAGGCTCCGCCCC
CCTGACGAGCATCACAAAAATCGACGCTCAAGTCAGAGGTGGCGAAACCCGACAGGACTATAAAGATACC
AGGCGTTTCCCCCTGGAAGCTCCCTCGTGCGCTCTCCTGTTCCGACCCTGCCGCTTACCGGATACCTGTC
CGCCTTTCTCCCTTCGGGAAGCGTGGCGCTTTCTCATAGCTCACGCTGTAGGTATCTCAGTTCGGTGTAG
GTCGTTCGCTCCAAGCTGGGCTGTGTGCACGAACCCCCCGTTCAGCCCGACCGCTGCGCCTTATCCGGTA
ACTATCGTCTTGAGTCCAACCCGGTAAGACACGACTTATCGCCACTGGCAGCAGCCACTGGTAACAGGAT
TAGCAGAGCGAGGTATGTAGGCGGTGCTACAGAGTTCTTGAAGTGGTGGCCTAACTACGGCTACACTAGA
AGGACAGTATTTGGTATCTGCGCTCTGCTGAAGCCAGTTACCTTCGGAAAAAGAGTTGGTAGCTCTTGAT
CCGGCAAACAAACCACCGCTGGTAGCGGTGGTTTTTTTGTTTGCAAGCAGCAGATTACGCGCAGAAAAAA
AGGATCTCAAGAAGATCCTTTGATCTTTTCTACGGGGTCTGACGCTCAGTGGAACGAAAACTCACGTTAA
GGGATTTTGGTCATGAGATTATCAAAAAGGATCTTCACCTAGATCCTTTTAAATTAAAAATGAAGTTTTA
AATCAATCTAAAGTATATATGAGTAAACTTGGTCTGACAGTTACCAATGCTTAATCAGTGAGGCACCTAT
CTCAGCGATCTGTCTATTTCGTTCATCCATAGTTGCCTGACTCCCCGTCGTGTAGATAACTACGATACGG
GAGGGCTTACCATCTGGCCCCAGTGCTGCAATGATACCGCGAGACCCACGCTCACCGGCTCCAGATTTAT
CAGCAATAAACCAGCCAGCCGGAAGGGCCGAGCGCAGAAGTGGTCCTGCAACTTTATCCGCCTCCATCCA
GTCTATTAATTGTTGCCGGGAAGCTAGAGTAAGTAGTTCGCCAGTTAATAGTTTGCGCAACGTTGTTGCC
ATTGCTACAGGCATCGTGGTGTCACGCTCGTCGTTTGGTATGGCTTCATTCAGCTCCGGTTCCCAACGAT
CAAGGCGAGTTACATGATCCCCCATGTTGTGCAAAAAAGCGGTTAGCTCCTTCGGTCCTCCGATCGTTGT
CAGAAGTAAGTTGGCCGCAGTGTTATCACTCATGGTTATGGCAGCACTGCATAATTCTCTTACTGTCATG
CCATCCGTAAGATGCTTTTCTGTGACTGGTGAGTACTCAACCAAGTCATTCTGAGAATAGTGTATGCGGC
GACCGAGTTGCTCTTGCCCGGCGTCAATACGGGATAATACCGCGCCACATAGCAGAACTTTAAAAGTGCT
CATCATTGGAAAACGTTCTTCGGGGCGAAAACTCTCAAGGATCTTACCGCTGTTGAGATCCAGTTCGATG
TAACCCACTCGTGCACCCAACTGATCTTCAGCATCTTTTACTTTCACCAGCGTTTCTGGGTGAGCAAAAA
CAGGAAGGCAAAATGCCGCAAAAAAGGGAATAAGGGCGACACGGAAATGTTGAATACTCATACTCTTCCT
TTTTCAATATTATTGAAGCATTTATCAGGGTTATTGTCTCATGAGCGGATACATATTTGAATGTATTTAG
AAAAATAAACAAATAGGGGTTCCGCGCACATTTCCCCGAAAAGTGCCACCTGACGTCGACGGATCGGGAG
ATCTCCCGATCCCCTATGGTGCACTCTCAGTACAATCTGCTCTGATGCCGCATAGTTAAGCCAGTATCTG
CTCCCTGCTTGTGTGTTGGAGGTCGCTGAGTAGTGCGCGAGCAAAATTTAAGCTACAACAAGGCAAGGCT
TGACCGACAATTGCATGAAGAATCTGCTTAGGGTTAGGCGTTTTGCGCTGCTTCGCGATGTACGGGCCAG
ATATACGCGTTGACATTGATTATTGACTAGTTATTAATAGTAATCAATTACGGGGTCATTAGTTCATAGC
CCATATATGGAGTTCCGCGTTACATAACTTACGGTAAATGGCCCGCCTGGCTGACCGCCCAACGACCCCC
GCCCATTGACGTCAATAATGACGTATGTTCCCATAGTAACGCCAATAGGGACTTTCCATTGACGTCAATG
GGTGGAGTATTTACGGTAAACTGCCCACTTGGCAGTACATCAAGTGTATCATATGCCAAGTACGCCCCCT
ATTGACGTCAATGACGGTAAATGGCCCGCCTGGCATTATGCCCAGTACATGACCTTATGGGACTTTCCTA
CTTGGCAGTACATCTACGTATTAGTCATCGCTATTACCATGGTGATGCGGTTTTGGCAGTACATCAATGG
GCGTGGATAGCGGTTTGACTCACGGGGATTTCCAAGTCTCCACCCCATTGACGTCAATGGGAGTTTGTTT
TGGCACCAAAATCAACGGGACTTTCCAAAATGTCGTAACAACTCCGCCCCATTGACGCAAATGGGCGGTA
GGCGTGTACGGTGGGAGGTCTATATAAGCAGAGCTCTCTGGCTAACTAGAGAACCCACTGCTTACTGGCT
TATCGAAATTAATACGACTCACTATAGGGAGACCCAAGCTGGCTAGCGAGCTCGGATCGATCCATCGATA
GTGTGGTGGAATTCTGATCGCCGCCGCCATGGACTACAAGGACGACGATGACAAGTACCCTTATGACGTG
CCCGATTACGCTTTGAACCAGATATCAACAAGTTTGTACAAAAAAGCAGGCTCCACCATGGGAACCAATT
CAGTCGACATGCCCAGTAAGTTCAGCTGCCGGCAGCTCCGGGAGGCGGGCCAGTGTTTCGAGAGTTTCCT
GGTCGTTCGGGGACTGGACATGGAGACAGATCGCGAGCGGCTGCGGACCATTTATAACCGCGACTTCAAG
ATCAGCTTTGGGACCCCCGCCCCTGGCTTCTCCTCCATGCTGTATGGAATGAAGATTGCAAATCTGGCCT
ACGTCACCAAGACTCGGGTCAGGTTCTTCAGACTCGACCGCTGGGCCGACGTGCGGTTCCCAGAAAAGAG
GAGAATGAAGCTGGGGTCAGATATCAGCAAACACCACAAGTCACTGCTAGCCAAGATCTTTTATGACAGG
GCTGAGTATCTTCATGGGAAACATGGTGTGGATGTGGAAGTCCAGGGGCCCCATGAAGCCCGAGATGGGC
AGCTCCTTATCCGCCTGGATTTGAACCGCAAAGAGGTGCTGACCCTGAGGCTTCGGAATGGCGGAACCCA
GTCTGTTACCCTCACTCACCTCTTCCCACTCTGCCGGACACCCCAGTTTGCTTTCTACAATGAAGACCAG
GAGTTGCCCTGTCCACTGGGCCCCGGTGAATGCTATGAACTCCATGTCCATTGTAAGACCAGCTTTGTGG
GCTACTTCCCAGCCACAGTGCTCTGGGAGCTGCTGGGACCTGGGGAGTCGGGTTCAGAAGGAGCCGGCAC
ATTCTACATTGCCCGCTTCTTGGCTGCCGTCGCCCACAGCCCCCTGGCTGCACAGCTGAAGCCCATGACT
CCCTTCAAGCGGACCCGGATCACCGGAAACCCTGTGGTGACCAATCGGATAGAGGAAGGAGAGAGACCTG
ACCGCGCTAAGGGCTATGACCTGGAGTTAAGTATGGCGCTGGGGACATACTACCCACCTCCCCGCCTCAG
GCAGCTGCTCCCCATGCTTCTTCAGGGAACAAGTATCTTCACTGCCCCTAAGGAGATCGCAGAGATCAAG
GCCCAGCTGGAGACAGCCCTGAAGTGGAGGAACTATGAGGTGAAGCTGCGGCTGCTGCTGCACCTGGAGG
AACTGCAGATGGAGCATGATATCCGGCACTATGACCTGGAGTCGGTGCCCATGACCTGGGACCCTGTGGA
CCAGAACCCCAGGCTGCTCACGCTGGAGGTTCCTGGAGTGACTGAGAGCCGCCCCTCAGTGCTACGGGGC
GACCACCTGTTTGCCCTTTTGTCCTCGGAGACACACCAGGAGGACCCCATCACATATAAGGGCTTTGTGC
ACAAGGTGGAATTGGACCGTGTCAAGCTGAGCTTTTCCATGAGCCTCCTGAGCCGCTTTGTGGATGGGCT
GACCTTCAAGGTGAACTTTACCTTCAACCGCCAGCCGCTGCGAGTCCAGCACCGTGCCCTGGAGCTGACA
GGGCGCTGGCTGCTGTGGCCCATGCTCTTTCCTGTGGCACCTCGGGACGTCCCGCTGCTGCCCTCAGATG
TGAAACTCAAGCTGTACGACCGGAGTCTGGAGTCAAACCCAGAGCAGCTGCAGGCCATGAGGCACATTGT
TACGGGCACCACCCGTCCAGCCCCCTACATCATCTTTGGGCCTCCAGGCACCGGCGCGACTGTCACGTTA
GTGGAGGCAATTAAGCAGGTGGTGAAGCACTTGCCCAAAGCCCACATCTTGGCCTGCGCTCCATCCAACT
CAGGGGCTGACCTACTCTGTCAAAGGCTCCGGGTCCACCTTCCTAGCTCCATCTACCGCCTCCTGGCCCC
CAGCAGGGACATCCGCATGGTACCTGAGGACATCAAGCCCTGCTGCAACTGGGACGCAAAGAAGGGGGAG
TATGTATTTCCCGCCAAGAAGAAGCTGCAGGAATACCGGGTCTTAATTACCACCCTCATCACTGCCGGCA
GGTTGGTCTCGGCCCAGTTTCCCATTGATCACTTCACACACATCTTCATCGATGAGGCTGGCCACTGCAT
GGAGCCTGAGAGTCTGGTAGCTATAGCAGGGCTGATGGAAGTAAAGGAAACAGGTGATCCAGGAGGGCAG
CTGGTGCTGGCAGGAGACCCTCGGCAGCTGGGGCCTGTGCTGCGTTCCCCACTGACCCAGAAGCATGGAC
TGGGATACTCACTGCTGGAGCGGCTGCTCACCTACAACTCCCTGTACAAGAAGGGCCCTGATGGCTATGA
CCCCCAGTTCATAACCAAGCTGCTCCGCAACTACAGGTCTCATCCCACCATCCTGGACATTCCTAACCAG
CTCTATTATGAAGGGGAGCTGCAGGCCTGTGCTGATGTCGTGGATCGAGAACGCTTCTGCCGCTGGGCGG
GCCTACCTCGACAGGGCTTTCCCATCATCTTTCACGGCGTAATGGGCAAAGATGAGCGTGAAGGCAACAG
CCCATCCTTCTTCAACCCTGAAGAGGCTGCCACAGTGACTTCCTACCTGAAGCTGCTCCTGGCCCCCTCC
TCCAAGAAGGGCAAAGCTCGCCTGAGCCCTCGAAGTGTGGGCGTCATCTCCCCGTACCGGAAACAGGTGG
AGAAAATCCGTTACTGCATCACCAAACTTGACAGGGAGCTTCGAGGACTGGATGACATCAAGGACTTGAA
GGTGGGTTCAGTAGAAGAATTCCAAGGCCAAGAACGAAGCGTCATCCTCATCTCCACCGTGCGAAGCAGC
CAGAGCTTTGTGCAGCTGGATCTGGACTTTAATCTGGGTTTCCTTAAGAACCCCAAGAGGTTCAATGTAG
CTGTGACCCGGGCCAAGGCCCTGCTCATCATCGTGGGGAACCCCCTTCTCCTGGGCCATGACCCTGACTG
GAAAGTATTCCTGGAGTTCTGTAAAGAAAACGGAGGGTATACCGGGTGTCCCTTCCCTGCCAAACTGGAC
CTGCAACAGGGACAGAATTTACTGCAAGGTCTGAGCAAGCTCAGCCCCTCTACCTCAGGGCCCCACAGCC
ATGACTACCTCCCCCAGGAGCGGGAGGGTGAAGGGGGCCTGTCTCTGCAAGTGGAGCCAGAGTGGAGGAA
TGAGCTCTGAGCGGCCGCACTCGAGATATCTAGACCCAGCTTTC
