>Addgene plasmid #51716 | pFRT/FLAG/HA MOV10 K530A | addgene partial sequence | sequence record 80659 | CMV-F 5'-CGCAAATGGGCGGTAGGCGTG-3'
CAGAGCTCTCTGGCTAACTAGAGAACCCACTGCTTACTGGCTTATCGAAATTAATACGACTCACTATAGG
GAGACCCAAGCTGGCTAGCGAGCTCGGATCGATCCATCGATAGTGTGGTGGAATTCTGATCGCCGCCGCC
ATGGACTACAAGGACGACGATGACAAGTACCCTTATGACGTGCCCGATTACGCTTTGAACCAGATATCAA
CAAGTTTGTACAAAAAAGCAGGCTCCACCATGGGAACCAATTCAGTCGACATGCCCAGTAAGTTCAGCTG
CCGGCAGCTCCGGGAGGCGGGCCAGTGTTTCGAGAGTTTCCTGGTCGTTCGGGGACTGGACATGGAGACA
GATCGCGAGCGGCTGCGGACCATTTATAACCGCGACTTCAAGATCAGCTTTGGGACCCCCGCCCCTGGCT
TCTCCTCCATGCTGTATGGAATGAAGATTGCAAATCTGGCCTACGTCACCAAGACTCGGGTCAGGTTCTT
CAGACTCGACCGCTGGGCCGACGTGCGGTTCCCAGAAAAGAGGAGAATGAAGCTGGGGTCAGATATCAGC
AAACACCACAAGTCACTGCTAGCCAAGATCTTTTATGACAGGGCTGAGTATCTTCATGGGAAACATGGTG
TGGATGTGGAAGTCCAGGGGCCCCATGAAGCCCGAGATGGGCAGCTCCTTATCCGCCTGGATTTGAACCG
CAAAGAGGTGCTGACCCTGAGGCTTCGGAATGGCGGAACCCAGTCTGTTACCCTCACTCACCTCTTCCCA
CTCTGCCGGACACCCCAGTTTGCTTTCTACAATGAAGACCAGGAGTTGCCCTGTCCACTGGGCCCCGGTG
AATGCTATGAACTCCATGTCCATTGTAAGACCAGCTTTGTGGGCTACTTCCCAGCCACAGTGCTCTGGGA
GCTGCTGGGACCTGGGGAGTCGGGTTCAGAAGGAGCCGGCACATTCTACATTGCCCGCTTCTTGGCTGCC
GTCGCCC
