>Addgene plasmid #51716 | pFRT/FLAG/HA MOV10 K530A | addgene partial sequence | sequence record 80958 | BGH-rev 5'-TAGAAGGCACAGTCGAGG-3'
ACTCGAGCGTAGAATCGAGACCGAGGAGAGGGTTAGGGATAGGCTTACCTTCGAACCGCGGGCCCTCTAG
ACTTGAGCGGCCGCCACTGTGCTGGATATCAACCACTTTGTACAAGAAAGCTGGGTCTAGATATCTCGAG
TGCGGCCGCTCAGAGCTCATTCCTCCACTCTGGCTCCACTTGCAGAGACAGGCCCCCTTCACCCTCCCGC
TCCTGGGGGAGGTAGTCATGGCTGTGGGGCCCTGAGGTAGAGGGGCTGAGCTTGCTCAGACCTTGCAGTA
AATTCTGTCCCTGTTGCAGGTCCAGTTTGGCAGGGAAGGGACACCCGGTATACCCTCCGTTTTCTTTACA
GAACTCCAGGAATACTTTCCAGTCAGGGTCATGGCCCAGGAGAAGGGGGTTCCCCACGATGATGAGCAGG
GCCTTGGCCCGGGTCACAGCTACATTGAACCTCTTGGGGTTCTTAAGGAAACCCAGATTAAAGTCCAGAT
CCAGCTGCACAAAGCTCTGGCTGCTTCGCACGGTGGAGATGAGGATGACGCTTCGTTCTTGGCCTTGGAA
TTCTTCTACTGAACCCACCTTCAAGTCCTTGATGTCATCCAGTCCTCGAAGCTCCCTGTCAAGTTTGGTG
ATGCAGTAACGGATTTTCTCCACCTGTTTCCGGTACGGGGAGATGACGCCCACACTTCGAGGGCTCAGGC
GAGCTTTGCCCTTCTTGGAGGAGGGGGCCAGGAGCAGCTTCAGGTAGGAAGTCACTGTGGCAGCCTCTTC
AGGGTTGAAGAAGGATGGGCTGTTGCCTTCACGCTCATCTTTGCCCATTACGCCGTGAAAGATGATGGGA
AAGCCCTGTCGAGGTAGGCCCGCCC
