>Addgene plasmid #51716 | pFRT/FLAG/HA MOV10 K530A | addgene partial sequence | sequence record 81513 | MOV10-F 5'-gctgccctcagatgtgaaa-3'
CCAGAGCAGCTGCAGGCCATGAGGCACATTGTTACGGGCACCACCCGTCCAGCCCCCTACATCATCTTTG
GGCCTCCAGGCACCGGCGCGACTGTCACGTTAGTGGAGGCAATTAAGCAGGTGGTGAAGCACTTGCCCAA
AGCCCACATCTTGGCCTGCGCTCCATCCAACTCAGGGGCTGACCTACTCTGTCAAAGGCTCCGGGTCCAC
CTTCCTAGCTCCATCTACCGCCTCCTGGCCCCCAGCAGGGACATCCGCATGGTACCTGAGGACATCAAGC
CCTGCTGCAACTGGGACGCAAAGAAGGGGGAGTATGTATTTCCCGCCAAGAAGAAGCTGCAGGAATACCG
GGTCTTAATTACCACCCTCATCACTGCCGGCAGGTTGGTCTCGGCCCAGTTTCCCATTGATCACTTCACA
CACATCTTCATCGATGAGGCTGGCCACTGCATGGAGCCTGAGAGTCTGGTAGCTATAGCAGGGCTGATGG
AAGTAAAGGAAACAGGTGATCCAGGAGGGCAGCTGGTGCTGGCAGGAGACCCTCGGCAGCTGGGGCCTGT
GCTGCGTTCCCCACTGACCCAGAAGCATGGACTGGGATACTCACTGCTGGAGCGGCTGCTCACCTACAAC
TCCCTGTACAAGAAGGGCCCTGATGGCTATGACCCCCAGTTCATAACCAAGCTGCTCCGCAACTACAGGT
CTCATCCCACCATCCTGGACATTCCTAACCAGCTCTATTATGAAGGGGAGCTGCAGGCCTGTGCTGATGT
CGTGGATCGAGAACGCTTCTGCCGCTGGGCGGGCCTACCTCGACAGGGCTTTCCCATCATCTTTCACGGC
GTAATGGGCAAAGATGAGCGTGAAGGCAACAGCCCATCCTTCTTCAACC
